Addgene plasmid #63067: pIC144
Purpose: Retroviral expression of EGFP-TEV-S-tag CENP-K for protein localization and affinity purification (LAP)
Depositing lab: Iain Cheeseman. Depositing organization: Whitehead Institute for Biomedical Research.
Backbone
  Vector backbone: pJAG98 (pBABEblast)
  Vector type: Mammalian Expression, Retroviral
  Selectable markers: Blasticidin
Growth in bacteria
  Bacterial resistance: Ampicillin, 100 μg/mL
  Growth temperature: 37°C
  Growth strain: DH5alpha
  Copy number: High Copy
Gene/Insert
  Gene/Insert name: CENP-K, IMAGE clone 3511065 (alt name: Solt)
  Species: H. sapiens (human)
  Insert size (bp): 810
  Entrez Gene: CENPK (a.k.a. AF5alpha, CENP-K, FKSG14, P33, Solt)
  Tag / fusion protein: EGFP (N terminal on backbone); TEV-S (N terminal on backbone)
  Cloning method: Restriction Enzyme; 5′ cloning site XhoI (not destroyed); 3′ cloning site EcoRI (destroyed during cloning)
  Sequencing primers: 5′ pBABE 5'; 3′ pBABE 3'
Terms and licenses: Academic/Nonprofit Terms; Industry Terms: Not Available to Industry
How to cite: pIC144 was a gift from Iain Cheeseman (Addgene plasmid # 63067 ; http://n2t.net/addgene:63067 ; RRID:Addgene_63067)
