[The description below was written by a language model from this plasmid's Addgene catalogue record and pLannotate feature annotations shown in this document.]
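Description:
pIC144 is a Moloney murine leukemia virus-based retroviral expression plasmid built on pJAG98, a pBABEblast derivative, for stable expression of a tagged human kinetochore protein in mammalian cells. In bacteria it is maintained as a high-copy plasmid through a ColE1/pUC-type origin and selected with ampicillin via the β-lactamase gene. The retroviral portion is bounded by MMLV long terminal repeats and carries a packaging signal followed by a truncated gag segment lacking its start codon, an arrangement that supports efficient encapsidation of the vector RNA when the viral proteins are supplied in trans by a packaging cell line.

No separate internal promoter is annotated upstream of the payload, so the fusion gene is presumably transcribed from the 5′ LTR, as is usual for pBABE vectors. The open reading frame encodes EGFP, a TEV protease cleavage site (picked up by the annotation software as a fragment of a composite TEV tag) and an S-tag, joined to the N terminus of human CENP-K (CENPK, also called Solt), a roughly 810 bp insert derived from an IMAGE cDNA clone and cloned between XhoI and a destroyed EcoRI site. Downstream, an SV40 early promoter drives blasticidin S deaminase for selection of transduced cells; an EM7 bacterial promoter precedes the same gene. The EGFP-TEV-S arrangement forms a localization and affinity purification (LAP) tag: EGFP allows imaging of CENP-K at centromeres and a first capture step, TEV cleavage releases the protein, and the S-tag permits a second purification to isolate associated complexes.

Two depositor sequences are recorded, one of them labelled as old. They differ by 38 nt, and the shorter one lacks the annotated multiple cloning site fragment just after the CENP-K coding region. The feature maps are otherwise the same.
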