Features (pLannotate 1.2.2; 19 found; start..end, strand, type, name):
      8..477     +  LTR            LTR: long terminal repeat from Moloney murine leukemia virus
    601..875     +  misc_feature   MESV Ψ (fragment): packaging signal of murine embryonic stem cell virus
    934..1350    +  CDS            gag (truncated): truncated Moloney murine leukemia virus (MMLV) gag gene lacking the start codon
   1391..2107    +  CDS            EGFP: EGFP is a basic (constitutively fluorescent) green fluorescent protein published in 1996, derived from Aequorea victoria. It is reported to be a rapidly-maturing weak dimer with moderate acid sensitivity.
   2134..2152    +  misc_feature   MCS (fragment): pBluescript multiple cloning site
   2153..2172    +  CDS            capTEV™ (fragment): composite tag for in vivo biotinylation, TEV protease cleavage, and 6xHis tagging
   2186..2230    +  CDS            S-Tag: affinity and epitope tag derived from pancreatic ribonuclease A
   2255..3061    +  CDS            CENPK: CENPK_HUMAN - Also known as ICEN37. Experimental evidence at protein level: Swiss-Prot protein existence level 1. Component of the CENPA-CAD (nucleosome distal) complex, a complex recruited to centromeres which is involved in assembly of kinetochore proteins, mitotic progression and chromosome segregation. May be involved in incorporation of newly synthesized CENPA into centromeres via its interaction with the CENPA-NAC complex. Acts in coordination with KNL1 to recruit the NDC80 complex to the outer kinetochore. From Homo sapiens (Human).
   3065..3108    +  misc_feature   MCS (fragment): multiple cloning site
   3125..3209    +  CDS            large T antigen (fragment): large T antigen from SV40 (simian virus 40)
   3252..3581    +  promoter       SV40 promoter: SV40 enhancer and early promoter
   3596..3643    +  promoter       EM7 promoter: synthetic bacterial promoter&nbsp
   3662..4059    +  CDS            BSD: blasticidin S deaminase; Aspergillus terreus BSD; confers resistance to blasticidin
   4112..4705    +  LTR            LTR: long terminal repeat from Moloney murine leukemia virus
   4714..4760    +  LTR            5' LTR (truncated) (fragment): truncated long terminal repeat from Moloney murine sarcoma virus
   4843..4891    -  CDS            lacI (fragment): lac repressor; lacI; The lac repressor binds to the lac operator to inhibit transcription in E. coli. This inhibition can be relieved by adding lactose or isopropyl-β-D-thiogalactopyranoside (IPTG).
   5077..5665    -  rep_origin     ori: high-copy-number ColE1/pMB1/pBR322/pUC origin of replication
   5843..6703    -  CDS            AmpR: β-lactamase; bla; confers resistance to ampicillin, carbenicillin, and related antibiotics
   6704..6808    -  promoter       AmpR promoter: bla
>Addgene plasmid #63067 | pIC144 | depositor full sequence | sequence record 104382 | old full plasmid sequence
CTGCAGCCTGAATATGGGCCAAACAGGATATCTGTGGTAAGCAGTTCCTGCCCCGGCTCAGGGCCAAGAA
CAGATGGAACAGCTGAATATGGGCCAAACAGGATATCTGTGGTAAGCAGTTCCTGCCCCGGCTCAGGGCC
AAGAACAGATGGTCCCCAGATGCGGTCCAGCCCTCAGCAGTTTCTAGAGAACCATCAGATGTTTCCAGGG
TGCCCCAAGGACCTGAAATGACCCTGTGCCTTATTTGAACTAACCAATCAGTTCGCTTCTCGCTTCTGTT
CGCGCGCTTCTGCTCCCCGAGCTCAATAAAAGAGCCCACAACCCCTCACTCGGGGCGCCAGTCCTCCGAT
TGACTGAGTCGCCCGGGTACCCGTGTATCCAATAAACCCTCTTGCAGTTGCATCCGACTTGTGGTCTCGC
TGTTCCTTGGGAGGGTCTCCTCTGAGTGATTGACTACCCGTCAGCGGGGGTCTTTCATTTGGGGGCTCGT
CCGGGATCGGGAGACCCCTGCCCAGGGACCACCGACCCACCACCGGGAGGTAAGCTGGCCAGCAACTTAT
CTGTGTCTGTCCGATTGTCTAGTGTCTATGACTGATTTTATGCGCCTGCGTCGGTACTAGTTAGCTAACT
AGCTCTGTATCTGGCGGACCCGTGGTGGAACTGACGAGTTCTGAACACCCGGCCGCAACCCTGGGAGACG
TCCCAGGGACTTTGGGGGCCGTTTTTGTGGCCCGACCTGAGGAAGGGAGTCGATGTGGAATCCGACCCCG
TCAGGATATGTGGTTCTGGTAGGAGACGAGAACCTAAAACAGTTCCCGCCTCCGTCTGAATTTTTGCTTT
CGGTTTGGAACCGAAGCCGCGCGTCTTGTCTGCTGCAGCATCGTTCTGTGTTGTCTCTGTCTGACTGTGT
TTCTGTATTTGTCTGAAAATTAGGGCCAGACTGTTACCACTCCCTTAAGTTTGACCTTAGATCACTGGAA
AGATGTCGAGCGGCTCGCTCACAACCAGTCGGTAGATGTCAAGAAGAGACGTTGGGTTACCTTCTGCTCT
GCAGAATGGCCAACCTTTAACGTCGGATGGCCGCGAGACGGCACCTTTAACCGAGACCTCATCACCCAGG
TTAAGATCAAGGTCTTTTCACCTGGCCCGCATGGACACCCAGACCAGGTCCCCTACATCGTGACCTGGGA
AGCCTTGGCTTTTGACCCCCCTCCCTGGGTCAAGCCCTTTGTACACCCTAAGCCTCCGCCTCCTCTTCTT
CCATCCGCGCCGTCTCTCCCCCTTGAACCTCCTCTTTCGACCCCGCCTCAATCCTCCCTTTATCCAGCCC
TCACTCCTTCTCTAGGCGCCGGCCGGATCCCAGTGTGGTGGTACGCTACCGGTCGCCACCATGGTGAGCA
AGGGCGAGGAGCTGTTCACCGGGGTGGTGCCCATCCTGGTCGAGCTGGACGGCGACGTAAACGGCCACAA
GTTCAGCGTGTCCGGCGAGGGCGAGGGCGATGCCACCTACGGCAAGCTGACCCTGAAGTTCATCTGCACC
ACCGGCAAGCTGCCCGTGCCCTGGCCCACCCTCGTGACCACCCTGACCTACGGCGTGCAGTGCTTCAGCC
GCTACCCCGACCACATGAAGCAGCACGACTTCTTCAAGTCCGCCATGCCCGAAGGCTACGTCCAGGAGCG
CACCATCTTCTTCAAGGACGACGGCAACTACAAGACCCGCGCCGAGGTGAAGTTCGAGGGCGACACCCTG
GTGAACCGCATCGAGCTGAAGGGCATCGACTTCAAGGAGGACGGCAACATCCTGGGGCACAAGCTGGAGT
ACAACTACAACAGCCACAACGTCTATATCATGGCCGACAAGCAGAAGAACGGCATCAAGGTGAACTTCAA
GATCCGCCACAACATCGAGGACGGCAGCGTGCAGCTCGCCGACCACTACCAGCAGAACACCCCCATCGGC
GACGGCCCCGTGCTGCTGCCCGACAACCACTACCTGAGCACCCAGTCCGCCCTGAGCAAAGACCCCAACG
AGAAGCGCGATCACATGGTCCTGCTGGAGTTCGTGACCGCCGCCGGGATCACTCTCGGCATGGACGAGCT
GTACAAGTCCGGAGGGGATCGGTGGAGCTCCACCGGTGGCGGCCGCTCTAGAGAGAATCTTTATTTTCAG
GGCGCCGCCAAATTCAAAGAAACCGCTGCTGCTAAATTCGAACGCCAGCACATGGACAGCGGAGGTGGAG
GTACTAGTCTCGAGATGAATCAGGAGGATCTAGATCCGGATAGTACTACAGATGTGGGAGATGTTACAAA
TACTGAAGAAGAACTTATTAGAGAATGTGAAGAAATGTGGAAAGATATGGAAGAATGTCAGAATAAATTA
TCACTTATTGGAACTGAAACACTCACCGATTCAAATGCTCAGCTATCATTGTTAATTATGCAAGTAAAAT
GTTTAACCGCTGAACTCAGTCAATGGCAGAAAAAAACACCTGAAACAATTCCCTTGACTGAAGACGTTCT
CATAACATTAGGAAAAGAAGAGTTCCAAAAGCTGAGACAAGATCTTGAAATGGTACTGTCCACTAAGGAG
TCAAAGAATGAAAAGTTAAAGGAAGACTTAGAAAGGGAACAACGGTGGTTGGATGAACAGCAACAGATAA
TGGAATCTCTTAATGTACTACACAGTGAATTGAAAAATAAGGTTGAAACATTTTCTGAATCAAGAATCTT
TAATGAACTGAAAACTAAAATGCTTAATATAAAAGAATATAAGGAGAAACTCTTGAGTACCTTGGGCGAG
TTTCTAGAAGACCATTTTCCTCTGCCTGATAGAAGTGTTAAAAAGAAAAAGAAAAACATTCAAGAATCAT
CTGTAAACCTGATAACACTGCATGAAATGTTAGAGATTCTTATAAATAGATTATTTGATGTTCCACATGA
TCCATATGTCAAAATTAGTGATTCCTTTTGGCCACCTTATGTTGAGCTGCTGCTGCGTAATGGAATTGCC
TTGAGACATCCAGAAGATCCAACCCGAATAAGATTAGAAGCTTTCCATCAGTAAAAGCTTCGAATTCTGC
AGTCGACGGTACCGCGGGCCCGGGATCCACCGGATCTAGATAACTGATCATAATCAGCCATACCACATTT
GTAGAGGTTTTACTTGCTTTAAAAAACCTCCCACACCTCCCCCTGAACCTGAAACATAAAATGAATGCAA
TTCGCCAGCACAGTGGTCGACCCTGTGGAATGTGTGTCAGTTAGGGTGTGGAAAGTCCCCAGGCTCCCCA
GCAGGCAGAAGTATGCAAAGCATGCATCTCAATTAGTCAGCAACCAGGTGTGGAAAGTCCCCAGGCTCCC
CAGCAGGCAGAAGTATGCAAAGCATGCATCTCAATTAGTCAGCAACCATAGTCCCGCCCCTAACTCCGCC
CATCCCGCCCCTAACTCCGCCCAGTTCCGCCCATTCTCCGCCCCATGGCTGACTAATTTTTTTTATTTAT
GCAGAGGCCGAGGCCGCCTCGGCCTCTGAGCTATTCCAGAAGTAGTGAGGAGGCTTTTTTGGAGGCCTAG
GCTTTTGCAAAAAGCTTGAGCACGTGTTGACAATTAATCATCGGCATAGTATATCGGCATAGTATAATAC
GACAAGGTGAGGAACTAAACCATGGCCAAGCCTTTGTCTCAAGAAGAATCCACCCTCATTGAAAGAGCAA
CGGCTACAATCAACAGCATCCCCATCTCTGAAGACTACAGCGTCGCCAGCGCAGCTCTCTCTAGCGACGG
CCGCATCTTCACTGGTGTCAATGTATATCATTTTACTGGGGGACCTTGTGCAGAACTCGTGGTGCTGGGC
ACTGCTGCTGCTGCGGCAGCTGGCAACCTGACTTGTATCGTCGCGATCGGAAATGAGAACAGGGGCATCT
TGAGCCCCTGCGGACGGTGCCGACAGGTGCTTCTCGATCTGCATCCTGGGATCAAAGCCATAGTGAGGAC
AGTGATGGACAGCCGACGGCAGTTGGGATTCGTGAATTGCTGCCCTCTGGTTATGTGTGGGAGGGCTAAG
CACTTCATCGATAAAATAAAAGATTTTATTTAGTCTCCAGAAAAAGGGGGGAATGAAAGACCCCACCTGT
AGGTTTGGCAAGCTAGCTTAAGTAACGCCATTTTGCAAGGCATGGAAAAATACATAACTGAGAATAGAGA
AGTTCAGATCAAGGTCAGGAACAGATGGAACAGCTGAATATGGGCCAAACAGGATATCTGTGGTAAGCAG
TTCCTGCCCCGGCTCAGGGCCAAGAACAGATGGAACAGCTGAATATGGGCCAAACAGGATATCTGTGGTA
AGCAGTTCCTGCCCCGGCTCAGGGCCAAGAACAGATGGTCCCCAGATGCGGTCCAGCCCTCAGCAGTTTC
TAGAGAACCATCAGATGTTTCCAGGGTGCCCCAAGGACCTGAAATGACCCTGTGCCTTATTTGAACTAAC
CAATCAGTTCGCTTCTCGCTTCTGTTCGCGCGCTTCTGCTCCCCGAGCTCAATAAAAGAGCCCACAACCC
CTCACTCGGGGCGCCAGTCCTCCGATTGACTGAGTCGCCCGGGTACCCGTGTATCCAATAAACCCTCTTG
CAGTTGCATCCGACTTGTGGTCTCGCTGTTCCTTGGGAGGGTCTCCTCTGAGTGATTGACTACCCGTCAG
CGGGGGTCTTTCATTTCCGACTTGTGGTCTCGCTGCCTTGGGAGGGTCTCCTCTGAGTGATTGACTACCC
GTCAGCGGGGGTCTTCACATGCAGCATGTATCAAAATTAATTTGGTTTTTTTTCTTAAGTATTTACATTA
AATGGCCATAGTTGCATTAATGAATCGGCCAACGCGCGGGGAGAGGCGGTTTGCGTATTGGCGCTCTTCC
GCTTCCTCGCTCACTGACTCGCTGCGCTCGGTCGTTCGGCTGCGGCGAGCGGTATCAGCTCACTCAAAGG
CGGTAATACGGTTATCCACAGAATCAGGGGATAACGCAGGAAAGAACATGTGAGCAAAAGGCCAGCAAAA
GGCCAGGAACCGTAAAAAGGCCGCGTTGCTGGCGTTTTTCCATAGGCTCCGCCCCCCTGACGAGCATCAC
AAAAATCGACGCTCAAGTCAGAGGTGGCGAAACCCGACAGGACTATAAAGATACCAGGCGTTTCCCCCTG
GAAGCTCCCTCGTGCGCTCTCCTGTTCCGACCCTGCCGCTTACCGGATACCTGTCCGCCTTTCTCCCTTC
GGGAAGCGTGGCGCTTTCTCATAGCTCACGCTGTAGGTATCTCAGTTCGGTGTAGGTCGTTCGCTCCAAG
CTGGGCTGTGTGCACGAACCCCCCGTTCAGCCCGACCGCTGCGCCTTATCCGGTAACTATCGTCTTGAGT
CCAACCCGGTAAGACACGACTTATCGCCACTGGCAGCAGCCACTGGTAACAGGATTAGCAGAGCGAGGTA
TGTAGGCGGTGCTACAGAGTTCTTGAAGTGGTGGCCTAACTACGGCTACACTAGAAGGACAGTATTTGGT
ATCTGCGCTCTGCTGAAGCCAGTTACCTTCGGAAAAAGAGTTGGTAGCTCTTGATCCGGCAAACAAACCA
CCGCTGGTAGCGGTGGTTTTTTTGTTTGCAAGCAGCAGATTACGCGCAGAAAAAAAGGATCTCAAGAAGA
TCCTTTGATCTTTTCTACGGGGTCTGACGCTCAGTGGAACGAAAACTCACGTTAAGGGATTTTGGTCATG
AGATTATCAAAAAGGATCTTCACCTAGATCCTTTTAAATTAAAAATGAAGTTTGCGGCCGCAAATCAATC
TAAAGTATATATGAGTAAACTTGGTCTGACAGTTACCAATGCTTAATCAGTGAGGCACCTATCTCAGCGA
TCTGTCTATTTCGTTCATCCATAGTTGCCTGACTCCCCGTCGTGTAGATAACTACGATACGGGAGGGCTT
ACCATCTGGCCCCAGTGCTGCAATGATACCGCGAGACCCACGCTCACCGGCTCCAGATTTATCAGCAATA
AACCAGCCAGCCGGAAGGGCCGAGCGCAGAAGTGGTCCTGCAACTTTATCCGCCTCCATCCAGTCTATTA
ATTGTTGCCGGGAAGCTAGAGTAAGTAGTTCGCCAGTTAATAGTTTGCGCAACGTTGTTGCCATTGCTAC
AGGCATCGTGGTGTCACGCTCGTCGTTTGGTATGGCTTCATTCAGCTCCGGTTCCCAACGATCAAGGCGA
GTTACATGATCCCCCATGTTGTGCAAAAAAGCGGTTAGCTCCTTCGGTCCTCCGATCGTTGTCAGAAGTA
AGTTGGCCGCAGTGTTATCACTCATGGTTATGGCAGCACTGCATAATTCTCTTACTGTCATGCCATCCGT
AAGATGCTTTTCTGTGACTGGTGAGTACTCAACCAAGTCATTCTGAGAATAGTGTATGCGGCGACCGAGT
TGCTCTTGCCCGGCGTCAACACGGGATAATACCGCGCCACATAGCAGAACTTTAAAAGTGCTCATCATTG
GAAAACGTTCTTCGGGGCGAAAACTCTCAAGGATCTTACCGCTGTTGAGATCCAGTTCGATGTAACCCAC
TCGTGCACCCAACTGATCTTCAGCATCTTTTACTTTCACCAGCGTTTCTGGGTGAGCAAAAACAGGAAGG
CAAAATGCCGCAAAAAAGGGAATAAGGGCGACACGGAAATGTTGAATACTCATACTCTTCCTTTTTCAAT
ATTATTGAAGCATTTATCAGGGTTATTGTCTCATGAGCGGATACATATTTGAATGTATTTAGAAAAATAA
ACAAATAGGGGTTCCGCGCACATTTCCCCGAAAAGTGCCAC
