Features (pLannotate 1.2.2; 18 found; start..end, strand, type, name):
      8..477     +  LTR            LTR: long terminal repeat from Moloney murine leukemia virus
    601..875     +  misc_feature   MESV Ψ (fragment): packaging signal of murine embryonic stem cell virus
    934..1350    +  CDS            gag (truncated): truncated Moloney murine leukemia virus (MMLV) gag gene lacking the start codon
   1391..2107    +  CDS            EGFP: EGFP is a basic (constitutively fluorescent) green fluorescent protein published in 1996, derived from Aequorea victoria. It is reported to be a rapidly-maturing weak dimer with moderate acid sensitivity.
   2134..2152    +  misc_feature   MCS (fragment): pBluescript multiple cloning site
   2153..2172    +  CDS            capTEV™ (fragment): composite tag for in vivo biotinylation, TEV protease cleavage, and 6xHis tagging
   2186..2230    +  CDS            S-Tag: affinity and epitope tag derived from pancreatic ribonuclease A
   2255..3061    +  CDS            CENPK: CENPK_HUMAN - Also known as ICEN37. Experimental evidence at protein level: Swiss-Prot protein existence level 1. Component of the CENPA-CAD (nucleosome distal) complex, a complex recruited to centromeres which is involved in assembly of kinetochore proteins, mitotic progression and chromosome segregation. May be involved in incorporation of newly synthesized CENPA into centromeres via its interaction with the CENPA-NAC complex. Acts in coordination with KNL1 to recruit the NDC80 complex to the outer kinetochore. From Homo sapiens (Human).
   3087..3171    +  CDS            large T antigen (fragment): large T antigen from SV40 (simian virus 40)
   3214..3543    +  promoter       SV40 promoter: SV40 enhancer and early promoter
   3558..3605    +  promoter       EM7 promoter: synthetic bacterial promoter&nbsp
   3624..4021    +  CDS            BSD: blasticidin S deaminase; Aspergillus terreus BSD; confers resistance to blasticidin
   4074..4667    +  LTR            LTR: long terminal repeat from Moloney murine leukemia virus
   4676..4722    +  LTR            5' LTR (truncated) (fragment): truncated long terminal repeat from Moloney murine sarcoma virus
   4805..4853    -  CDS            lacI (fragment): lac repressor; lacI; The lac repressor binds to the lac operator to inhibit transcription in E. coli. This inhibition can be relieved by adding lactose or isopropyl-β-D-thiogalactopyranoside (IPTG).
   5039..5627    -  rep_origin     ori: high-copy-number ColE1/pMB1/pBR322/pUC origin of replication
   5805..6665    -  CDS            AmpR: β-lactamase; bla; confers resistance to ampicillin, carbenicillin, and related antibiotics
   6666..6770    -  promoter       AmpR promoter: bla
>Addgene plasmid #63067 | pIC144 | depositor full sequence | sequence record 134679 | pIC144 sequence 6793 bps
CTGCAGCCTGAATATGGGCCAAACAGGATATCTGTGGTAAGCAGTTCCTGCCCCGGCTCAGGGCCAAGAA
CAGATGGAACAGCTGAATATGGGCCAAACAGGATATCTGTGGTAAGCAGTTCCTGCCCCGGCTCAGGGCC
AAGAACAGATGGTCCCCAGATGCGGTCCAGCCCTCAGCAGTTTCTAGAGAACCATCAGATGTTTCCAGGG
TGCCCCAAGGACCTGAAATGACCCTGTGCCTTATTTGAACTAACCAATCAGTTCGCTTCTCGCTTCTGTT
CGCGCGCTTCTGCTCCCCGAGCTCAATAAAAGAGCCCACAACCCCTCACTCGGGGCGCCAGTCCTCCGAT
TGACTGAGTCGCCCGGGTACCCGTGTATCCAATAAACCCTCTTGCAGTTGCATCCGACTTGTGGTCTCGC
TGTTCCTTGGGAGGGTCTCCTCTGAGTGATTGACTACCCGTCAGCGGGGGTCTTTCATTTGGGGGCTCGT
CCGGGATCGGGAGACCCCTGCCCAGGGACCACCGACCCACCACCGGGAGGTAAGCTGGCCAGCAACTTAT
CTGTGTCTGTCCGATTGTCTAGTGTCTATGACTGATTTTATGCGCCTGCGTCGGTACTAGTTAGCTAACT
AGCTCTGTATCTGGCGGACCCGTGGTGGAACTGACGAGTTCTGAACACCCGGCCGCAACCCTGGGAGACG
TCCCAGGGACTTTGGGGGCCGTTTTTGTGGCCCGACCTGAGGAAGGGAGTCGATGTGGAATCCGACCCCG
TCAGGATATGTGGTTCTGGTAGGAGACGAGAACCTAAAACAGTTCCCGCCTCCGTCTGAATTTTTGCTTT
CGGTTTGGAACCGAAGCCGCGCGTCTTGTCTGCTGCAGCATCGTTCTGTGTTGTCTCTGTCTGACTGTGT
TTCTGTATTTGTCTGAAAATTAGGGCCAGACTGTTACCACTCCCTTAAGTTTGACCTTAGATCACTGGAA
AGATGTCGAGCGGCTCGCTCACAACCAGTCGGTAGATGTCAAGAAGAGACGTTGGGTTACCTTCTGCTCT
GCAGAATGGCCAACCTTTAACGTCGGATGGCCGCGAGACGGCACCTTTAACCGAGACCTCATCACCCAGG
TTAAGATCAAGGTCTTTTCACCTGGCCCGCATGGACACCCAGACCAGGTCCCCTACATCGTGACCTGGGA
AGCCTTGGCTTTTGACCCCCCTCCCTGGGTCAAGCCCTTTGTACACCCTAAGCCTCCGCCTCCTCTTCTT
CCATCCGCGCCGTCTCTCCCCCTTGAACCTCCTCTTTCGACCCCGCCTCAATCCTCCCTTTATCCAGCCC
TCACTCCTTCTCTAGGCGCCGGCCGGATCCCAGTGTGGTGGTACGCTACCGGTCGCCACCATGGTGAGCA
AGGGCGAGGAGCTGTTCACCGGGGTGGTGCCCATCCTGGTCGAGCTGGACGGCGACGTAAACGGCCACAA
GTTCAGCGTGTCCGGCGAGGGCGAGGGCGATGCCACCTACGGCAAGCTGACCCTGAAGTTCATCTGCACC
ACCGGCAAGCTGCCCGTGCCCTGGCCCACCCTCGTGACCACCCTGACCTACGGCGTGCAGTGCTTCAGCC
GCTACCCCGACCACATGAAGCAGCACGACTTCTTCAAGTCCGCCATGCCCGAAGGCTACGTCCAGGAGCG
CACCATCTTCTTCAAGGACGACGGCAACTACAAGACCCGCGCCGAGGTGAAGTTCGAGGGCGACACCCTG
GTGAACCGCATCGAGCTGAAGGGCATCGACTTCAAGGAGGACGGCAACATCCTGGGGCACAAGCTGGAGT
ACAACTACAACAGCCACAACGTCTATATCATGGCCGACAAGCAGAAGAACGGCATCAAGGTGAACTTCAA
GATCCGCCACAACATCGAGGACGGCAGCGTGCAGCTCGCCGACCACTACCAGCAGAACACCCCCATCGGC
GACGGCCCCGTGCTGCTGCCCGACAACCACTACCTGAGCACCCAGTCCGCCCTGAGCAAAGACCCCAACG
AGAAGCGCGATCACATGGTCCTGCTGGAGTTCGTGACCGCCGCCGGGATCACTCTCGGCATGGACGAGCT
GTACAAGTCCGGAGGGGATCGGTGGAGCTCCACCGGTGGCGGCCGCTCTAGAGAGAATCTTTATTTTCAG
GGCGCCGCCAAATTCAAAGAAACCGCTGCTGCTAAATTCGAACGCCAGCACATGGACAGCGGAGGTGGAG
GTACTAGTCTCGAGATGAATCAGGAGGATTTAGATCCGGATAGTACTACAGATGTGGGAGATGTTACAAA
TACTGAAGAAGAACTTATTAGAGAATGTGAAGAAATGTGGAAAGATATGGAAGAATGTCAGAATAAATTA
TCACTTATTGGAACTGAAACACTCACCGATTCAAATGCTCAGCTATCATTGTTAATTATGCAAGTAAAAT
GTTTAACCGCTGAACTCAGTCAATGGCAGAAAAAAACACCTGAAACAATTCCCTTGACTGAAGACGTTCT
CATAACATTAGGAAAAGAAGAGTTCCAAAAGCTGAGACAAGATCTTGAAATGGTACTGTCCACTAAGGAG
TCAAAGAATGAAAAGTTAAAGGAAGACTTAGAAAGGGAACAACGGTGGTTGGATGAACAGCAACAGATAA
TGGAATCTCTTAATGTACTACACAGTGAATTGAAAAATAAGGTTGAAACATTTTCTGAATCAAGAATCTT
TAATGAACTGAAAACTAAAATGCTTAATATAAAAGAATATAAGGAGAAACTCTTGAGTACCTTGGGCGAG
TTTCTAGAAGACCATTTTCCTCTGCCTGATAGAAGTGTTAAAAAGAAAAAGAAAAACATTCAAGAATCAT
CTGTAAACCTGATAACACTGCATGAAATGTTAGAGATTCTTATAAATAGATTATTTGATGTTCCACATGA
TCCATATGTCAAAATTAGTGATTCCTTTTGGCCACCTTATGTTGAGCTGCTGCTGCGTAATGGAATTGCC
TTGAGACATCCAGAAGATCCAACCCGAATAAGATTAGAAGCTTTCCATCAGTAAGGATCCACCGGATCTA
GATAACTGATCATAATCAGCCATACCACATTTGTAGAGGTTTTACTTGCTTTAAAAAACCTCCCACACCT
CCCCCTGAACCTGAAACATAAAATGAATGCAATTCGCCAGCACAGTGGTCGACCCTGTGGAATGTGTGTC
AGTTAGGGTGTGGAAAGTCCCCAGGCTCCCCAGCAGGCAGAAGTATGCAAAGCATGCATCTCAATTAGTC
AGCAACCAGGTGTGGAAAGTCCCCAGGCTCCCCAGCAGGCAGAAGTATGCAAAGCATGCATCTCAATTAG
TCAGCAACCATAGTCCCGCCCCTAACTCCGCCCATCCCGCCCCTAACTCCGCCCAGTTCCGCCCATTCTC
CGCCCCATGGCTGACTAATTTTTTTTATTTATGCAGAGGCCGAGGCCGCCTCGGCCTCTGAGCTATTCCA
GAAGTAGTGAGGAGGCTTTTTTGGAGGCCTAGGCTTTTGCAAAAAGCTTGAGCACGTGTTGACAATTAAT
CATCGGCATAGTATATCGGCATAGTATAATACGACAAGGTGAGGAACTAAACCATGGCCAAGCCTTTGTC
TCAAGAAGAATCCACCCTCATTGAAAGAGCAACGGCTACAATCAACAGCATCCCCATCTCTGAAGACTAC
AGCGTCGCCAGCGCAGCTCTCTCTAGCGACGGCCGCATCTTCACTGGTGTCAATGTATATCATTTTACTG
GGGGACCTTGTGCAGAACTCGTGGTGCTGGGCACTGCTGCTGCTGCGGCAGCTGGCAACCTGACTTGTAT
CGTCGCGATCGGAAATGAGAACAGGGGCATCTTGAGCCCCTGCGGACGGTGCCGACAGGTGCTTCTCGAT
CTGCATCCTGGGATCAAAGCCATAGTGAGGACAGTGATGGACAGCCGACGGCAGTTGGGATTCGTGAATT
GCTGCCCTCTGGTTATGTGTGGGAGGGCTAAGCACTTCATCGATAAAATAAAAGATTTTATTTAGTCTCC
AGAAAAAGGGGGGAATGAAAGACCCCACCTGTAGGTTTGGCAAGCTAGCTTAAGTAACGCCATTTTGCAA
GGCATGGAAAAATACATAACTGAGAATAGAGAAGTTCAGATCAAGGTCAGGAACAGATGGAACAGCTGAA
TATGGGCCAAACAGGATATCTGTGGTAAGCAGTTCCTGCCCCGGCTCAGGGCCAAGAACAGATGGAACAG
CTGAATATGGGCCAAACAGGATATCTGTGGTAAGCAGTTCCTGCCCCGGCTCAGGGCCAAGAACAGATGG
TCCCCAGATGCGGTCCAGCCCTCAGCAGTTTCTAGAGAACCATCAGATGTTTCCAGGGTGCCCCAAGGAC
CTGAAATGACCCTGTGCCTTATTTGAACTAACCAATCAGTTCGCTTCTCGCTTCTGTTCGCGCGCTTCTG
CTCCCCGAGCTCAATAAAAGAGCCCACAACCCCTCACTCGGGGCGCCAGTCCTCCGATTGACTGAGTCGC
CCGGGTACCCGTGTATCCAATAAACCCTCTTGCAGTTGCATCCGACTTGTGGTCTCGCTGTTCCTTGGGA
GGGTCTCCTCTGAGTGATTGACTACCCGTCAGCGGGGGTCTTTCATTTCCGACTTGTGGTCTCGCTGCCT
TGGGAGGGTCTCCTCTGAGTGATTGACTACCCGTCAGCGGGGGTCTTCACATGCAGCATGTATCAAAATT
AATTTGGTTTTTTTTCTTAAGTATTTACATTAAATGGCCATAGTTGCATTAATGAATCGGCCAACGCGCG
GGGAGAGGCGGTTTGCGTATTGGCGCTCTTCCGCTTCCTCGCTCACTGACTCGCTGCGCTCGGTCGTTCG
GCTGCGGCGAGCGGTATCAGCTCACTCAAAGGCGGTAATACGGTTATCCACAGAATCAGGGGATAACGCA
GGAAAGAACATGTGAGCAAAAGGCCAGCAAAAGGCCAGGAACCGTAAAAAGGCCGCGTTGCTGGCGTTTT
TCCATAGGCTCCGCCCCCCTGACGAGCATCACAAAAATCGACGCTCAAGTCAGAGGTGGCGAAACCCGAC
AGGACTATAAAGATACCAGGCGTTTCCCCCTGGAAGCTCCCTCGTGCGCTCTCCTGTTCCGACCCTGCCG
CTTACCGGATACCTGTCCGCCTTTCTCCCTTCGGGAAGCGTGGCGCTTTCTCATAGCTCACGCTGTAGGT
ATCTCAGTTCGGTGTAGGTCGTTCGCTCCAAGCTGGGCTGTGTGCACGAACCCCCCGTTCAGCCCGACCG
CTGCGCCTTATCCGGTAACTATCGTCTTGAGTCCAACCCGGTAAGACACGACTTATCGCCACTGGCAGCA
GCCACTGGTAACAGGATTAGCAGAGCGAGGTATGTAGGCGGTGCTACAGAGTTCTTGAAGTGGTGGCCTA
ACTACGGCTACACTAGAAGGACAGTATTTGGTATCTGCGCTCTGCTGAAGCCAGTTACCTTCGGAAAAAG
AGTTGGTAGCTCTTGATCCGGCAAACAAACCACCGCTGGTAGCGGTGGTTTTTTTGTTTGCAAGCAGCAG
ATTACGCGCAGAAAAAAAGGATCTCAAGAAGATCCTTTGATCTTTTCTACGGGGTCTGACGCTCAGTGGA
ACGAAAACTCACGTTAAGGGATTTTGGTCATGAGATTATCAAAAAGGATCTTCACCTAGATCCTTTTAAA
TTAAAAATGAAGTTTGCGGCCGCAAATCAATCTAAAGTATATATGAGTAAACTTGGTCTGACAGTTACCA
ATGCTTAATCAGTGAGGCACCTATCTCAGCGATCTGTCTATTTCGTTCATCCATAGTTGCCTGACTCCCC
GTCGTGTAGATAACTACGATACGGGAGGGCTTACCATCTGGCCCCAGTGCTGCAATGATACCGCGAGACC
CACGCTCACCGGCTCCAGATTTATCAGCAATAAACCAGCCAGCCGGAAGGGCCGAGCGCAGAAGTGGTCC
TGCAACTTTATCCGCCTCCATCCAGTCTATTAATTGTTGCCGGGAAGCTAGAGTAAGTAGTTCGCCAGTT
AATAGTTTGCGCAACGTTGTTGCCATTGCTACAGGCATCGTGGTGTCACGCTCGTCGTTTGGTATGGCTT
CATTCAGCTCCGGTTCCCAACGATCAAGGCGAGTTACATGATCCCCCATGTTGTGCAAAAAAGCGGTTAG
CTCCTTCGGTCCTCCGATCGTTGTCAGAAGTAAGTTGGCCGCAGTGTTATCACTCATGGTTATGGCAGCA
CTGCATAATTCTCTTACTGTCATGCCATCCGTAAGATGCTTTTCTGTGACTGGTGAGTACTCAACCAAGT
CATTCTGAGAATAGTGTATGCGGCGACCGAGTTGCTCTTGCCCGGCGTCAACACGGGATAATACCGCGCC
ACATAGCAGAACTTTAAAAGTGCTCATCATTGGAAAACGTTCTTCGGGGCGAAAACTCTCAAGGATCTTA
CCGCTGTTGAGATCCAGTTCGATGTAACCCACTCGTGCACCCAACTGATCTTCAGCATCTTTTACTTTCA
CCAGCGTTTCTGGGTGAGCAAAAACAGGAAGGCAAAATGCCGCAAAAAAGGGAATAAGGGCGACACGGAA
ATGTTGAATACTCATACTCTTCCTTTTTCAATATTATTGAAGCATTTATCAGGGTTATTGTCTCATGAGC
GGATACATATTTGAATGTATTTAGAAAAATAAACAAATAGGGGTTCCGCGCACATTTCCCCGAAAAGTGC
CAC
