>Addgene plasmid #63067 | pIC144 | addgene partial sequence | sequence record 106807 | EGFP-C 5'-CATGGTCCTGCTGGAGTTCGTG-3'
GTCCGGAGGGGATCGGTGGAGCTCCACCGGTGGCGGCCGCTCTAGAGAGAATCTTTATTTTCAGGGCGCC
GCCAAATTCAAAGAAACCGCTGCTGCTAAATTCGAACGCCAGCACATGGACAGCGGAGGTGGAGGTACTA
GTCTCGAGATGAATCAGGAGGATTTAGATCCGGATAGTACTACAGATGTGGGAGATGTTACAAATACTGA
AGAAGAACTTATTAGAGAATGTGAAGAAATGTGGAAAGATATGGAAGAATGTCAGAATAAATTATCACTT
ATTGGAACTGAAACACTCACCGATTCAAATGCTCAGCTATCATTGTTAATTATGCAAGTAAAATGTTTAA
CCGCTGAACTCAGTCAATGGCAGAAAAAAACACCTGAAACAATTCCCTTGACTGAAGACGTTCTCATAAC
ATTAGGAAAAGAAGAGTTCCAAAAGCTGAGACAAGATCTTGAAATGGTACTGTCCACTAAGGAGTCAAAG
AATGAAAAGTTAAAGGAAGACTTAGAAAGGGAACAACGGTGGTTGGATGAACAGCAACAGATAATGGAAT
CTCTTAATGTACTACACAGTGAATTGAAAAATAAGGTTGAAACATTTTCTGAATCAAGAATCTTTAATGA
ACTGAAAACTAAAATGCTTAATATAAAAGAATATAAGGAGAAACTCTTGAGTACCTTGGGCGAGTTTCTA
GAAGACCATTTTCCTCTGCCTGATAGAAGTG
