>Addgene plasmid #63067 | pIC144 | addgene partial sequence | sequence record 106809 | pBABE3 5'-ACCCTAACTGACACACATTCC-3'
GCATTCATTTTATGTTTCAGGTTCAGGGGGAGGTGTGGGAGGTTTTTTAAAGCAAGTAAAACCTCTACAA
ATGTGGTATGGCTGATTATGATCAGTTATCTAGATCCGGTGGATCCTTACTGATGGAAAGCTTCTAATCT
TATTCGGGTTGGATCTTCTGGATGTCTCAAGGCAATTCCATTACGCAGCAGCAGCTCAACATAAGGTGGC
CAAAAGGAATCACTAATTTTGACATATGGATCATGTGGAACATCAAATAATCTATTTATAAGAATCTCTA
ACATTTCATGCAGTGTTATCAGGTTTACAGATGATTCTTGAATGTTTTTCTTTTTCTTTTTAACACTTCT
ATCAGGCAGAGGAAAATGGTCTTCTAGAAACTCGCCCAAGGTACTCAAGAGTTTCTCCTTATATTCTTTT
ATATTAAGCATTTTAGTTTTCAGTTCATTAAAGATTCTTGATTCAGAAAATGTTTCAACCTTATTTTTCA
ATTCACTGTGTAGTACATTAAGAGATTCCATTATCTGTTGCTGTTCATCCAACCACCGTTGTTCCCTTTC
TAAGTCTTCCTTTAACTTTTCATTCTTTGACTCCTTAGTGGACAGTACCATTTCAAGATCTTGTCTCAGC
TTTTGGAACTCTTCTTTTCCTAATGTTATGAGAACGTCTTCAGTCAAGGGAATTGTTTCAGGTGTTTTTT
TCTGCCATTGACTGAGTTCAGC
